Addgene plasmid #72984: pBP-Strep(II)
Purpose: Streptavidin(II) N-terminal tag (5' TAAA/3' CATA fusion)
Depositing lab: Paul Freemont. Depositing organization: Imperial College London. Publication: EcoFlex: A Multifunctional MoClo Kit for E. coli Synthetic Biology. Moore SJ, Lai HE, Kelwick RJ, Chee SM, Bell DJ, Polizzi KM, Freemont PS. ACS Synth Biol. 2016 May 2. 10.1021/acssynbio.6b00031 PubMed 27096716.
Backbone
  Vector backbone: pSB1C3
  Backbone manufacturer: iGEM
  Backbone size w/o insert (bp): 2136
  Vector type: Synthetic Biology
Growth in bacteria
  Bacterial resistance: Chloramphenicol, 25 μg/mL
  Growth temperature: 37°C
  Growth strain: JM109
  Copy number: High Copy
Gene/Insert
  Gene/Insert name: Strep(II) N-terminal tag
  Species: Synthetic
  Mutation: CAT gene - C435G (nucleotide) - silent mutagenesis to remove BsmBI site
  Cloning method: Restriction Enzyme; 5′ cloning site Unknown (unknown if destroyed); 3′ cloning site Unknown (unknown if destroyed)
  Sequencing primers: 5′ VF2 (5' tgccacctgacgtctaagaa 3'); 3′ VR (5' attaccgcctttgagtgagc 3')
Terms and licenses: Academic/Nonprofit Terms; Industry Terms: Not Available to Industry
How to cite: pBP-Strep(II) was a gift from Paul Freemont (Addgene plasmid # 72984 ; http://n2t.net/addgene:72984 ; RRID:Addgene_72984)
