[The description below was written by a language model from this plasmid's Addgene catalogue record and the feature table of its GenBank file.]
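Description:
pBP-Strep(II) is a basic-part ("bioparts") plasmid from the EcoFlex kit, a MoClo-style modular cloning toolkit for synthetic biology in E. coli. It is built on the iGEM pSB1C3 backbone. The record lists both the backbone without insert and the complete annotated sequence as 2136 bp, so the stated backbone size probably reflects the whole plasmid. The plasmid is propagated in E. coli at high copy from a ColE1/pMB1/pUC-type origin and is selected with chloramphenicol through a cat (chloramphenicol acetyltransferase) gene. This marker carries a silent C435G substitution that removes an internal BsmBI site, which keeps the backbone compatible with the Type IIS restriction enzymes used in hierarchical assembly. The cat gene is followed by the lambda t0 terminator. The part region is insulated by a putative bacterial terminator upstream and a his operon terminator downstream, and a BioBrick prefix retained from pSB1C3 sits just before the part.

The payload is a short synthetic coding sequence for Strep-Tag II, an eight-residue peptide that binds Strep-Tactin, an engineered form of streptavidin. The part is specified with a 5' TAAA and a 3' CATA fusion site. These overhangs define its position in an assembly as an N-terminal tag, placed upstream of an open reading frame part. No promoter or ribosome binding site is annotated, so the plasmid is a storage and donor vector for the tag rather than an expression construct. Its typical use is as a module for building E. coli transcription units that encode N-terminally Strep-tagged proteins for affinity purification or detection. The exact cloning sites flanking the part are not given in the record.
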