LOCUS       Exported 2136 bp ds-DNA circular SYN 13-MAY-2021
DEFINITION  Streptavidin(II) N-terminal tag (5' TAAA/3' CATA fusion).
ACCESSION   .
VERSION     .
KEYWORDS    pBP-Strep(II)
SOURCE      synthetic DNA construct
  ORGANISM  synthetic DNA construct
REFERENCE   1 (bases 1 to 2136)
  AUTHORS   Moore SJ, Lai HE, Kelwick RJ, Chee SM, Bell DJ, Polizzi KM, Freemont
            PS
  TITLE     EcoFlex: A Multifunctional MoClo Kit for E. coli Synthetic Biology.
  JOURNAL   ACS Synth Biol. 2016 May 2.
  PUBMED    27096716
REFERENCE   2 (bases 1 to 2136)
  AUTHORS   .
  TITLE     Direct Submission
  JOURNAL   Exported May 13, 2021 from SnapGene Server 1.1.58
            http://www.snapgene.com
FEATURES             Location/Qualifiers
     source          1..2136
                     /organism="synthetic DNA construct"
                     /mol_type="other DNA"
     CDS             29..52
                     /codon_start=1
                     /product="peptide that binds Strep-Tactin(R), an engineered
                     form of streptavidin"
                     /label=Strep-Tag II
                     /translation="WSHPQFEK"
     terminator      89..146
                     /label=his operon terminator
                     /note="This putative transcriptin terminator from the E.
                     coli his operon has a 2-bp deletion introduced during
                     synthesis. Its efficiency has not been determined."
     primer_bind     complement(170..187)
                     /label=L4440
                     /note="L4440 vector, forward primer"
     rep_origin      complement(341..929)
                     /direction=LEFT
                     /label=ori
                     /note="high-copy-number ColE1/pMB1/pBR322/pUC origin of
                     replication"
     primer_bind     complement(421..440)
                     /label=pBR322ori-F
                     /note="pBR322 origin, forward primer"
     terminator      1112..1206
                     /label=lambda t0 terminator
                     /note="transcription terminator from phage lambda"
     CDS             complement(1227..1886)
                     /codon_start=1
                     /gene="cat"
                     /product="chloramphenicol acetyltransferase"
                     /label=CmR
                     /note="confers resistance to chloramphenicol"
                     /translation="MEKKITGYTTVDISQWHRKEHFEAFQSVAQCTYNQTVQLDITAFL
                     KTVKKNKHKFYPAFIHILARLMNAHPEFRMAMKDGELVIWDSVHPCYTVFHEQTETFSS
                     LWSEYHDDFRQFLHIYSQDVACYGENLAYFPKGFIENMFFVSANPWVSFTSFDLNVANM
                     DNFFAPVFTMGKYYTQGDKVLMPLAIQVHHAVCDGFHVGRMLNELQQYCDEWQGGA"
     primer_bind     1801..1820
                     /label=CAT-R
                     /note="Chloramphenicol resistance gene, reverse primer"
     primer_bind     2048..2066
                     /label=pBRforEco
                     /note="pBR322 vectors, upsteam of EcoRI site, forward
                     primer"
     terminator      2070..2113
                     /label=bacterial terminator
                     /note="putative bacterial transcription terminator"
     misc_feature    2116..2135
                     /label=BioBrick prefix
                     /note="BioBrick prefix for parts that start with ""ATG"""
ORIGIN
        1 atctagagac gcataggtct cataaatgtg gagccacccg cagttcgaaa aaccgcataa
       61 gagacccatg ccgtctcatt agctgcagtc cggcaaaaaa gggcaaggtg tcaccaccct
      121 gccctttttc tttaaaaccg aaaagattac ttcgcgttat gcaggcttcc tcgctcactg
      181 actcgctgcg ctcggtcgtt cggctgcggc gagcggtatc agctcactca aaggcggtaa
      241 tacggttatc cacagaatca ggggataacg caggaaagaa catgtgagca aaaggccagc
      301 aaaaggccag gaaccgtaaa aaggccgcgt tgctggcgtt tttccacagg ctccgccccc
      361 ctgacgagca tcacaaaaat cgacgctcaa gtcagaggtg gcgaaacccg acaggactat
      421 aaagatacca ggcgtttccc cctggaagct ccctcgtgcg ctctcctgtt ccgaccctgc
      481 cgcttaccgg atacctgtcc gcctttctcc cttcgggaag cgtggcgctt tctcatagct
      541 cacgctgtag gtatctcagt tcggtgtagg tcgttcgctc caagctgggc tgtgtgcacg
      601 aaccccccgt tcagcccgac cgctgcgcct tatccggtaa ctatcgtctt gagtccaacc
      661 cggtaagaca cgacttatcg ccactggcag cagccactgg taacaggatt agcagagcga
      721 ggtatgtagg cggtgctaca gagttcttga agtggtggcc taactacggc tacactagaa
      781 gaacagtatt tggtatctgc gctctgctga agccagttac cttcggaaaa agagttggta
      841 gctcttgatc cggcaaacaa accaccgctg gtagcggtgg tttttttgtt tgcaagcagc
      901 agattacgcg cagaaaaaaa ggatctcaag aagatccttt gatcttttct acggggtctg
      961 acgctcagtg gaacgaaaac tcacgttaag ggattttggt catgagatta tcaaaaagga
     1021 tcttcaccta gatcctttta aattaaaaat gaagttttaa atcaatctaa agtatatatg
     1081 agtaaacttg gtctgacagc tcgaggcttg gattctcacc aataaaaaac gcccggcggc
     1141 aaccgagcgt tctgaacaaa tccagatgga gttctgaggt cattactgga tctatcaaca
     1201 ggagtccaag cgagctcgat atcaaattac gccccgccct gccactcatc gcagtactgt
     1261 tgtaattcat taagcattct gccgacatgg aagccatcac aaacggcatg atgaacctga
     1321 atcgccagcg gcatcagcac cttgtcgcct tgcgtataat atttgcccat ggtgaaaacg
     1381 ggggcgaaga agttgtccat attggccacg tttaaatcaa aactggtgaa actcacccag
     1441 ggattggctg acacgaaaaa catattctca ataaaccctt tagggaaata ggccaggttt
     1501 tcaccgtaac acgccacatc ttgcgaatat atgtgtagaa actgccggaa atcgtcgtgg
     1561 tattcactcc agagcgatga aaacgtttca gtttgctcat ggaaaacggt gtaacaaggg
     1621 tgaacactat cccatatcac cagctcaccg tctttcattg ccatacgaaa ttccggatga
     1681 gcattcatca ggcgggcaag aatgtgaata aaggccggat aaaacttgtg cttatttttc
     1741 tttacggtct ttaaaaaggc cgtaatatcc agctgaacgg tctggttata ggtacattga
     1801 gcaactgact gaaatgcctc aaaatgttct ttacgatgcc attgggatat atcaacggtg
     1861 gtatatccag tgattttttt ctccatttta gcttccttag ctcctgaaaa tctcgataac
     1921 tcaaaaaata cgcccggtag tgatcttatt tcattatggt gaaagttgga acctcttacg
     1981 tgcccgatca actcgagtgc cacctgacgt ctaagaaacc attattatca tgacattaac
     2041 ctataaaaat aggcgtatca cgaggcagaa tttcagataa aaaaaatcct tagctttcgc
     2101 taaggatgat ttctggaatt cgcggccgct tctaga
//
