>Addgene plasmid #72984 | pBP-Strep(II) | depositor partial sequence | sequence record 133834 | Sequence of Strep(II)-tag between BsaI sites. Full sequence provided
GGTCTCATAAATGTGGAGCCACCCGCAGTTCGAAAAACCGCATAAGAGACC
