>Addgene plasmid #72984 | pBP-Strep(II) | addgene partial sequence | sequence record 140720 | RNAde-BB-1F 5'-tgccacctgacgtctaagaa-3'
ATAGGCGTATCACGAGGCAGAATTTCAGATAAAAAAAATCCTTAGCTTTCGCTAAGGATGATTTCTGGAA
TTCGCGGCCGCTTCTAGAATCTAGAGACGCATAGGTCTCATAAATGTGGAGCCACCCGCAGTTCGAAAAA
CCGCATAAGAGACCCATGCCGTCTCATTAGCTGCAGTCCGGCAAAAAAGGGCAAGGTGTCACCACCCTGC
CCTTTTTCTTTAAAACCGAAAAGATTACTTCGCGTTATGCAGGCTTCCTCGCTCACTGACTCGCTGCGCT
CGGTCGTTCGGCTGCGGCGAGCGGTATCAGCTCACTCAAAGGCGGTAATACGGTTATCCACAGAATCAGG
GGATAACGCAGGAAAGAACATGTGAGCAAAAGGCCAGCAAAAGGCCAGGAACCGTAAAAAGGCCGCGTTG
CTGGCGTTTTTCCACAGGCTCCGCCCCCCTGACGAGCATCACAAAAATCGACGCTCAAGTCAGAGGTGGC
GAAACCCGACAGGACTATAAAGATACCAGGCGTTTCCCCCTGGAAGCTCCCTCGTGCGCTCTCCTGTTCC
GACCCTGCCGCTTACCGGATACCTGTCCGCCTTTCTCCCTTCGGGAAGCGTGGCGCTTTCTCATAGCTCA
CGCTGTAGGTATCTCAGTTCGGTGTAGGTCGTTCGCTCCAAGCTGGGCTGTGTGCACGAACCCCCCGTTC
AGCCCGACCGCTGCGCCTTATCCGGTAACTATCGTCTTGAGTCCAACCCGGTAAGACACGACTTATCGCC
ACTGGCAGCAGCCACTGGTAACAGGATTAGCAGAGCGAGGTATGTAGGCGGTGCTACAGAGTTCTTGAAG
TGGTGGCCTAACTACGGCTACACTAGA
