>Addgene plasmid #72984 | pBP-Strep(II) | addgene partial sequence | sequence record 141391 | RNAde-BB-2R 5'-attaccgcctttgagtgagc -3'
AGCGAGGAAGCCTGCATAACGCGAAGTAATCTTTTCGGTTTTAAAGAAAAAGGGCAGGGTGGTGACACCT
TGCCCTTTTTTGCCGGACTGCAGCTAATGAGACGGCATGGGTCTCTTATGCGGTTTTTCGAACTGCGGGT
GGCTCCACATTTATGAGACCTATGCGTCTCTAGATTCTAGAAGCGGCCGCGAATTCCAGAAATCATCCTT
AGCGAAAGCTAAGGATTTTTTTTATCTGAAATTCTGCCTCGTGATACGCCTATTTTTATAGGTTAATGTC
ATGATAATAATGGTTTCTTAGACGTCAGGTGGCACTCGAGTTGATCGGGCACGTAAGAGGTTCCAACTTT
CACCATAATGAAATAAGATCACTACCGGGCGTATTTTTTGAGTTATCGAGATTTTCAGGAGCTAAGGAAG
CTAAAATGGAGAAAAAAATCACTGGATATACCACCGTTGATATATCCCAATGGCATCGTAAAGAACATTT
TGAGGCATTTCAGTCAGTTGCTCAATGTACCTATAACCAGACCGTTCAGCTGGATATTACGGCCTTTTTA
AAGACCGTAAAGAAAAATAAGCACAAGTTTTATCCGGCCTTTATTCACATTCTTGCCCGCCTGATGAATG
CTCATCCGGAATTTCGTATGGCAATGAAAGACGGTGAGCTGGTGATATGGGATAGTGTTCACCCTTGTTA
CACCGTTTTCCATGAGCAAACTGAAACGTTTTCATCGCTCTGGAGTGA
